>Addgene plasmid #103334 | LSB-hsa-miR-202-3p | depositor full sequence | sequence record 195717 | Full Sequence
AATTGAGGGGATAACGCAGGAAAGAACATGTGAGCAAAAGGCCAGCAAAAGGCCAGGAACCGTAAAAAGG
CCGCGTTGCTGGCGTTTTTCCATAGGCTCCGCCCCCCTGACGAGCATCACAAAAATCGACGCTCAAGTCA
GAGGTGGCGAAACCCGACAGGACTATAAAGATACCAGGCGTTTCCCCCTGGAAGCTCCCTCGTGCGCTCT
CCTGTTCCGACCCTGCCGCTTACCGGATACCTGTCCGCCTTTCTCCCTTCGGGAAGCGTGGCGCTTTCTC
ATAGCTCACGCTGTAGGTATCTCAGTTCGGTGTAGGTCGTTCGCTCCAAGCTGGGCTGTGTGCACGAACC
CCCCGTTCAGCCCGACCGCTGCGCCTTATCCGGTAACTATCGTCTTGAGTCCAACCCGGTAAGACACGAC
TTATCGCCACTGGCAGCAGCCACTGGTAACAGGATTAGCAGAGCGAGGTATGTAGGCGGTGCTACAGAGT
TCTTGAAGTGGTGGCCTAACTACGGCTACACTAGAAGAACAGTATTTGGTATCTGCGCTCTGCTGAAGCC
AGTTACCTTCGGAAAAAGAGTTGGTAGCTCTTGATCCGGCAAACAAACCACCGCTGGTAGCGGTGGTTTT
TTTGTTTGCAAGCAGCAGATTACGCGCAGAAAAAAAGGATCTCAAGAAGATCCTTTGATCTTTTCTACGG
GGTCTGACGCTCAGTGGAACGAAAACTCACGTTAAGGGATTTTGGTCATGAGATTATCAAAAAGGATCTT
CACCTAGATCCTTTTAAATTAAAAATGAAGTTTTAAATCAATCTAAAGTATATATGAGTAAACTTGGTCT
GACAGTTACCAATGCTTAATCAGTGAGGCACCTATCTCAGCGATCTGTCTATTTCGTTCATCCATAGTTG
CCTGACTCCCCGTCGTGTAGATAACTACGATACGGGAGGGCTTACCATCTGGCCCCAGTGCTGCAATGAT
ACCGCGAGAACCACGCTCACCGGCTCCAGATTTATCAGCAATAAACCAGCCAGCCGGAAGGGCCGAGCGC
AGAAGTGGTCCTGCAACTTTATCCGCCTCCATCCAGTCTATTAATTGTTGCCGGGAAGCTAGAGTAAGTA
GTTCGCCAGTTAATAGTTTGCGCAACGTTGTTGCCATTGCTACAGGCATCGTGGTGTCACGCTCGTCGTT
TGGTATGGCTTCATTCAGCTCCGGTTCCCAACGATCAAGGCGAGTTACATGATCCCCCATGTTGTGCAAA
AAAGCGGTTAGCTCCTTCGGTCCTCCGATCGTTGTCAGAAGTAAGTTGGCCGCAGTGTTATCACTCATGG
TTATGGCAGCACTGCATAATTCTCTTACTGTCATGCCATCCGTAAGATGCTTTTCTGTGACTGGTGAGTA
CTCAACCAAGTCATTCTGAGAATAGTGTATGCGGCGACCGAGTTGCTCTTGCCCGGCGTCAATACGGGAT
AATACCGCGCCACATAGCAGAACTTTAAAAGTGCTCATCATTGGAAAACGTTCTTCGGGGCGAAAACTCT
CAAGGATCTTACCGCTGTTGAGATCCAGTTCGATGTAACCCACTCGTGCACCCAACTGATCTTCAGCATC
TTTTACTTTCACCAGCGTTTCTGGGTGAGCAAAAACAGGAAGGCAAAATGCCGCAAAAAAGGGAATAAGG
GCGACACGGAAATGTTGAATACTCATACTCTTCCTTTTTCAATATTATTGAAGCATTTATCAGGGTTATT
GTCTCATGAGCGGATACATATTTGAATGTAGCTCCGAATTTCTCGAGGGCTTGTCGACGACGGCGGTCTC
CGTCGTCAGGATCATGAATTCGACCCGCCTGCCACCATGACCGAGTACAAGCCCACGGTGCGCCTCGCCA
CCCGCGACGACGTCCCCCGGGCCGTACGCACCCTCGCCGCCGCGTTCGCCGACTACCCCGCCACGCGCCA
CACCGTCGACCCGGACCGCCACATCGAGCGGGTCACCGAGCTGCAAGAACTCTTCCTCACGCGCGTCGGG
CTCGACATCGGCAAGGTGTGGGTCGCGGACGACGGCGCCGCGGTGGCGGTCTGGACCACGCCGGAGAGCG
TCGAAGCGGGGGCGGTGTTCGCCGAGATCGGCCCGCGCATGGCCGAGTTGAGCGGTTCCCGGCTGGCCGC
GCAGCAACAGATGGAAGGCCTCCTGGCGCCGCACCGGCCCAAGGAGCCCGCGTGGTTCCTGGCCACCGTC
GGCGTCTCGCCCGACCACCAGGGCAAGGGTCTGGGCAGCGCCGTCGTGCTCCCCGGAGTGGAGGCGGCCG
AGCGCGCCGGGGTGCCCGCCTTCCTGGAGACATCCGCGCCCCGCAACCTCCCCTTCTACGAGCGGCTCGG
CTTCACCGTCACCGCCGACGTCGAGGTGCCCGAAGGACCGCGCACCTGGTGCATGACCCGCAAGCCCGGT
GCCTGATACGCGTGAATTCACTCCTCAGGTGCAGGCTGCCTATCAGAAGGTGGTGGCTGGTGTGGCCAAT
GCCCTGGCTCACAAATACCACTGAGATCTTTTTCCCTCTGCCAAAAATTATGGGGACATCATGAAGCCCC
TTGAGCATCTGACTTCTGGCTAATAAAGGAAATTTATTTTCATTGCAATAGTGTGTTGGAATTTTTTGTG
TCTCTCACTCGGAAGGACATATGGGAGGGCAAATCATTTAAAACATCAGAATGAGTATTTGGTTTAGAGT
TTGGCAACATATGCCCATATGCTGGCTGCCATGAACAAAGGTTGGCTATAAAGAGGTCATCAGTATATGA
AACAGCCCCCTGCTGTCCATTCCTTATTCCATAGAAAAGCCTTGACTTGAGGTTAGATTTTTTTTATATT
TTGTTTTGTGTTATTTTTTTCTTTAACATCCCTAAAATTTTCCTTACATGTTTTACTAGCCAGATTTTTC
CTCCTCTCCTGACTACTCCCAGTCATAGCTGTCCCTCTTCTCTTATGGAGATCCCTCGACCTGCAGCCCA
AGCTTGAATTCTCTAGAATTACCCTGTTATCCCTATGCTTGGTTTACCGAGCTCTTATTGGTTTTCAAAC
TTCATTGACTGTGCCCAACGCGCCTGGGAGCTCACGGGGACAGCCCCCCCCCAAAGCCCCCAGGGATGTA
ATTACGTCCCTCCCCCGCTAGGGGGCAGCAGCGAGCCGCCCGGGGCTCCGCTCCGGTCCGGCGCTCCCCC
CGCATCCCCGAGCCGGCAGCGTGCGGGGACAGCCCGGGCACGGGGAAGGTGGCACGGGATCGCTTTCCTC
TGAACGCTTCTCGCTGCTCTTTGAGCCTGCAGACACCTGGGGGGATACGGGGAAAAAGCTAGGCTGAAAG
ACCGGTTCTTAGAATGACACGCGCCTGGGAGCTCACGGGGACAGCCCCCCCCCAAAGCCCCCAGGGATGT
AATTACGTCCCTCCCCCGCTAGGGGGCAGCAGCGAGCCGCCCGGGGCTCCGCTCCGGTCCGGCGCTCCCC
CCGCATCCCCGAGCCGGCAGCGTGCGGGGACAGCCCGGGCACGGGGAAGGTGGCACGGGATCGCTTTCCT
CTGAACGCTTCTCGCTGCTCTTTGAGCCTGCAGACACCTGGGGGGATACGGGGAAAAAGCTAACTTCTGA
GACGACAACTTTGTATAGAAAAGTTGGCTCCGAATTCGCCCTTGACAGCAGAGATCCAGTTTGGTTAATT
AATTGGCTCCGGTGCCCGTCAGTGGGCAGAGCGCACATCGCCCACAGTCCCCGAGAAGTTGTGGGGAGGG
GTCGGCAATTGAACCGGTGCCTAGAGAAGGTGGCGCGGGGTAAACTGGGAAAGTGATGTCGTGTACTGGC
TCCGCCTTTTTCCCGAGGGTGGGGGAGAACCGTATATAAGTGCAGTAGTCGCCGTGAACGTTCTTTTTCG
CAACGGGTTTGCCGCCAGAACACAGGTAAGTGCCGTGTGTGGTTCCCGCGGGCCTGGCCTCTTTACGGGT
TATGGCCCTTGCGTGCCTTGAATTACTTCCACCTGGCTGCAGTACGTGATTCTTGATCCCGAGCTTCGGG
TTGGAAGTGGGTGGGAGAGTTCGAGGCCTTGCGCTTAAGGAGCCCCTTCGCCTCGTGCTTGAGTTGAGGC
CTGGCCTGGGCGCTGGGGCCGCCGCGTGCGAATCTGGTGGCACCTTCGCGCCTGTCTCGCTGCTTTCGAT
AAGTCTCTAGCCATTTAAAATTTTTGATGACCTGCTGCGACGCTTTTTTTCTGGCAAGATAGTCTTGTAA
ATGCGGGCCAAGATCTGCACACTGGTATTTCGGTTTTTGGGGCCGCGGGCGGCGACGGGGCCCGTGCGTC
CCAGCGCACATGTTCGGCGAGGCGGGGCCTGCGAGCGCGGCCACCGAGAATCGGACGGGGGTAGTCTCAA
GCTGGCCGGCCTGCTCTGGTGCCTGGCCTCGCGCCGCCGTGTATCGCCCCGCCCTGGGCGGCAAGGCTGG
CCCGGTCGGCACCAGTTGCGTGAGCGGAAAGATGGCCGCTTCCCGGCCCTGCTGCAGGGAGCTCAAAATG
GAGGACGCGGCGCTCGGGAGAGCGGGCGGGTGAGTCACCCACACAAAGGAAAAGGGCCTTTCCGTCCTCA
GCCGTCGCTTCATGTGACTCCACGGAGTACCGGGCGCCGTCCAGGCACCTCGATTAGTTCTCGAGCTTTT
GGAGTACGTCGTCTTTAGGTTGGGGGGAGGGGTTTTATGCGATGGAGTTTCCCCACACTGAGTGGGTGGA
GACTGAAGTTAGGCCAGCTTGGCACTTGATGTAATTCTCCTTGGAATTTGCCCTTTTTGAGTTTGGATCT
TGGTTCATTCTCAAGCCTCAGACAGTGGTTCAAAGTTTTTTTCTTCCATTTCAGGTGTCGTGAGAAGGGC
GAATTCGACCCAAGTTTGTACAAAAAAGCAGGCTGGATCCAGGTGCCACCATGGTGAGCGAGCTGATTAA
GGAGAACATGCACATGAAGCTGTACATGGAGGGCACCGTGAACAACCACCACTTCAAGTGCACATCCGAG
GGCGAAGGCAAGCCCTACGAGGGCACCCAGACCATGAGAATCAAGGCGGTCGAGGGCGGCCCTCTCCCCT
TCGCCTTCGACATCCTGGCTACCAGCTTCATGTACGGCAGCAAAACCTTCATCAACCACACCCAGGGCAT
CCCCGACTTCTTTAAGCAGTCCTTCCCCGAGGGCTTCACATGGGAGAGAGTCACCACATACGAAGATGGG
GGCGTGCTGACCGCTACCCAGGACACCAGCCTCCAGGACGGCTGCCTCATCTACAACGTCAAGATCAGAG
GGGTGAACTTCCCATCCAACGGCCCTGTGATGCAGAAGAAAACACTCGGCTGGGAGGCCTCCACCGAGAC
ACTGTACCCCGCTGACGGCGGCCTGGAAGGCAGAGCCGACATGGCCCTGAAGCTCGTGGGCGGGGGCCAC
CTGATCTGCAACCTTAAGACCACATACAGATCCAAGAAACCCGCTAAGAACCTCAAGATGCCCGGCGTCT
ACTATGTGGACAGGAGACTGGAAAGAATCAAGGAGGCCGACAAAGAGACATACGTCGAGCAGCACGAGGT
GGCTGTGGCCAGATACTGCGACCTCCCTAGCAAACTGGGGCACAAACTTAATTGAGAATTCTACCACCCA
GCTTTCTTGTACAAAGTGGTACGTCTCAAGACCAGAGGTCTCTGCTTTTCGGGCCTTCCCATGCCCTATA
CCTCTTTCCCATGCCCTATACCTCTTTCCCATGCCCTATACCTCTTTCCCATGCCCTATACCTCTCAACC
AGAAGAGACCTGTGCTTCACTCCTCAGGTGCAGGCTGCCTATCAGAAGGTGGTGGCTGGTGTGGCCAATG
CCCTGGCTCACAAATACCACTGAGATCTTTTTCCCTCTGCCAAAAATTATGGGGACATCATGAAGCCCCT
TGAGCATCTGACTTCTGGCTAATAAAGGAAATTTATTTTCATTGCAATAGTGTGTTGGAATTTTTTGTGT
CTCTCACTCGGAAGGACATATGGGAGGGCAAATCATTTAAAACATCAGAATGAGTATTTGGTTTAGAGTT
TGGCAACATATGCCCATATGCTGGCTGCCATGAACAAAGGTTGGCTATAAAGAGGTCATCAGTATATGAA
ACAGCCCCCTGCTGTCCATTCCTTATTCCATAGAAAAGCCTTGACTTGAGGTTAGATTTTTTTTATATTT
TGTTTTGTGTTATTTTTTTCTTTAACATCCCTAAAATTTTCCTTACATGTTTTACTAGCCAGATTTTTCC
TCCTCTCCTGACTACTCCCAGTCATAGCTGTCCCTCTTCTCTTATGGAGATCCCGAGCGGTGCGTTTTTA
TGCTTGTAGTATTGTATAATGTTTTTAAGATCCAAGCTTCTGACCTCTTCTCTTCCTCCCACAGGGCCTC
GAGACAATTGCATCGATGGTACCAGTGAAAGTCTGCAATGAATTCGAGTTGGCGCGCCTGTCATTCTAAA
TCTCTCTTTCAGCCTAAAGCTTTTTCCCCGTATCCCCCCAGGTGTCTGCAGGCTCAAAGAGCAGCGAGAA
GCGTTCAGAGGAAAGCGATCCCGTGCCACCTTCCCCGTGCCCGGGCTGTCCCCGCACGCTGCCGGCTCGG
GGATGCGGGGGGAGCGCCGGACCGGAGCGGAGCCCCGGGCGGCTCGCTGCTGCCCCCTAGCGGGGGAGGG
ACGTAATTACATCCCTGGGGGCTTTGGGAGGGGGCTGTCCCCGTGAGCTCCCAGGCGCGCCTGTCATTCT
AAATCTCTCTTTCAGCCTAAAGCTTTTTCCCCGTATCCCCCCAGGTGTCTGCAGGCTCAAAGAGCAGCGA
GAAGCGTTCAGAGGAAAGCGATCCCGTGCCACCTTCCCCGTGCCCGGGCTGTCCCCGCACGCTGCCGGCT
CGGGGATGCGGGGGGAGCGCCGGACCGGAGCGGAGCCCCGGGCGGCTCGCTGCTGCCCCCTAGCGGGGGA
GGGACGTAATTACATCCCTGGGGGCTTTGGGGGGGGGCTGTCCCCGTGAGCTCCCAGGCGCGCCAACTCG
GTACCGTATCGATGTCGACGTTAACGCTAGTGATATCAACTTTGTATAGAAAAGTTGGCTCCGAATTCGC
CCTTGACAGCAGAGATCCAGTTTGGTTAATTAATTGGCTCCGGTGCCCGTCAGTGGGCAGAGCGCACATC
GCCCACAGTCCCCGAGAAGTTGTGGGGAGGGGTCGGCAATTGAACCGGTGCCTAGAGAAGGTGGCGCGGG
GTAAACTGGGAAAGTGATGTCGTGTACTGGCTCCGCCTTTTTCCCGAGGGTGGGGGAGAACCGTATATAA
GTGCAGTAGTCGCCGTGAACGTTCTTTTTCGCAACGGGTTTGCCGCCAGAACACAGGTAAGTGCCGTGTG
TGGTTCCCGCGGGCCTGGCCTCTTTACGGGTTATGGCCCTTGCGTGCCTTGAATTACTTCCACCTGGCTG
CAGTACGTGATTCTTGATCCCGAGCTTCGGGTTGGAAGTGGGTGGGAGAGTTCGAGGCCTTGCGCTTAAG
GAGCCCCTTCGCCTCGTGCTTGAGTTGAGGCCTGGCCTGGGCGCTGGGGCCGCCGCGTGCGAATCTGGTG
GCACCTTCGCGCCTGTCTCGCTGCTTTCGATAAGTCTCTAGCCATTTAAAATTTTTGATGACCTGCTGCG
ACGCTTTTTTTCTGGCAAGATAGTCTTGTAAATGCGGGCCAAGATCTGCACACTGGTATTTCGGTTTTTG
GGGCCGCGGGCGGCGACGGGGCCCGTGCGTCCCAGCGCACATGTTCGGCGAGGCGGGGCCTGCGAGCGCG
GCCACCGAGAATCGGACGGGGGTAGTCTCAAGCTGGCCGGCCTGCTCTGGTGCCTGGCCTCGCGCCGCCG
TGTATCGCCCCGCCCTGGGCGGCAAGGCTGGCCCGGTCGGCACCAGTTGCGTGAGCGGAAAGATGGCCGC
TTCCCGGCCCTGCTGCAGGGAGCTCAAAATGGAGGACGCGGCGCTCGGGAGAGCGGGCGGGTGAGTCACC
CACACAAAGGAAAAGGGCCTTTCCGTCCTCAGCCGTCGCTTCATGTGACTCCACGGAGTACCGGGCGCCG
TCCAGGCACCTCGATTAGTTCTCGAGCTTTTGGAGTACGTCGTCTTTAGGTTGGGGGGAGGGGTTTTATG
CGATGGAGTTTCCCCACACTGAGTGGGTGGAGACTGAAGTTAGGCCAGCTTGGCACTTGATGTAATTCTC
CTTGGAATTTGCCCTTTTTGAGTTTGGATCTTGGTTCATTCTCAAGCCTCAGACAGTGGTTCAAAGTTTT
TTTCTTCCATTTCAGGTGTCGTGAGAAGGGCGAATTCGACCCAAGTTTGTACAAAAAAGCAGGCTCGCCA
CCATGGTGAGCAAGGGCGAGGAGCTGTTCACCGGGGTGGTGCCCATCCTGGTCGAGCTGGACGGCGACGT
AAACGGCCACAAGTTCAGCGTGAGGGGCGAGGGCGAGGGCGATGCCACCAACGGCAAGCTGACCCTGAAG
TTCATCTGCACCACCGGCAAGCTGCCCGTGCCCTGGCCCACCCTCGTGACCACCCTGAGCCACGGCGTGC
AGTGCTTCGCCCGCTACCCCGACCACATGAAGCAGCACGACTTCTTCAAGTCCGCCATGCCCGAAGGCTA
CGTCCAGGAGCGCACCATCTTCTTCAAGGACGACGGCACCTACAAGACCCGCGCCGAGGTGAAGTTCGAG
GGCGACACCCTAGTGAACCGCATCGAGCTGAAGGGCGTCGACTTCAAGGAGGACGGCAACATCCTGGGGC
ACAAGCTGGAGTACAACTTCAACAGCCACAACATCTATATCATGGCCGTCAAGCAGAAGAACGGCATCAA
GGTGAACTTCAAGATCCGCCACAACGTGGAGGACGGCAGCGTGCAGCTCGCCGACCACTACCAGCAGAAC
ACCCCCATCGGCGACGGCCCCGTGCTGCTGCCCGACAGCCACTACCTGAGCACCCAGTCCGTGCTGAGCA
AAGACCCCAACGAGAAGCGCGATCACATGGTCCTGCTGGAGTTCCGCACCGCCGCCGGGATCACTCTCGG
CATGGACGAGCTGTACAAGTAATACCACCCAGCTTTCTTGTACAAAGTGGTACGCGTGAATTCACTCCTC
AGGTGCAGGCTGCCTATCAGAAGGTGGTGGCTGGTGTGGCCAATGCCCTGGCTCACAAATACCACTGAGA
TCTTTTTCCCTCTGCCAAAAATTATGGGGACATCATGAAGCCCCTTGAGCATCTGACTTCTGGCTAATAA
AGGAAATTTATTTTCATTGCAATAGTGTGTTGGAATTTTTTGTGTCTCTCACTCGGAAGGACATATGGGA
GGGCAAATCATTTAAAACATCAGAATGAGTATTTGGTTTAGAGTTTGGCAACATATGCCCATATGCTGGC
TGCCATGAACAAAGGTTGGCTATAAAGAGGTCATCAGTATATGAAACAGCCCCCTGCTGTCCATTCCTTA
TTCCATAGAAAAGCCTTGACTTGAGGTTAGATTTTTTTTATATTTTGTTTTGTGTTATTTTTTTCTTTAA
CATCCCTAAAATTTTCCTTACATGTTTTACTAGCCAGATTTTTCCTCCTCTCCTGACTACTCCCAGTCAT
AGCTGTCCCTCTTCTCTTATGGAGATCCCTCGACCTGCAGCCCAAGCTTGGCGTAATCATGGTCATAGCT
GTTTCCTGTGTGAAATTGTTATCCGCTCACAATTCCACACAACATACGAGCCGGAAGCATAAAGTGTAAA
GCCTGGGGTGCCTAATGAGTGAGCTAACTCACATTAATTGCGTTGCGCTCACTGCCCGCTTTCCAGTCGG
GAAACCTGTCGTGCCAGCGGATCGACAGTACTAAGCTTGGTCTAATACCCAATCTCTCGTCTTATCCAGA
TGTTTTATACGCCTCTGGCCCGTGTCTCAAAATCTCTGATGTTACATTGCACAAGATAAAATAATATCAT
CATGAACAATAAAACTGTCTGCTTACATAAACAGTAATACAAGGGGTGTTATGAGCCATATTCAACGGGA
AACGTCGAGGCCGCGATTAAATTCCAACATGGATGCTGATTTATATGGGTATAAATGGGCTCGCGATAAT
GTCGGGCAATCAGGTGCGACAATCTATCGCTTGTATGGGAAGCCCGATGCGCCAGAGTTGTTTCTGAAAC
ATGGCAAAGGTAGCGTTGCCAATGATGTTACAGATGAGATGGTCAGACTAAACTGGCTGACGGAATTTAT
GCCTCTTCCGACCATCAAGCATTTTATCCGTACTCCTGATGATGCATGGTTACTCACCACTGCGATCCCC
GGAAAAACAGCATTCCAGGTATTAGAAGAATATCCTGATTCAGGTGAAAATATTGTTGATGCGCTGGCAG
TGTTCCTGCGCCGGTTGCATTCGATTCCTGTTTGTAATTGTCCTTTTAACAGCGATCGCGTATTTCGTCT
CGCTCAGGCGCAATCACGAATGAATAACGGTTTGGTTGATGCGAGTGATTTTGATGACGAGCGTAATGGC
TGGCCTGTTGAACAAGTCTGGAAAGAAATGCATAAACTTTTGCCATTCTCACCGGATTCAGTCGTCACTC
ATGGTGATTTCTCACTTGATAACCTTATTTTTGACGAGGGGAAATTAATAGGTTGTATTGATGTTGGACG
AGTCGGAATCGCAGACCGATACCAGGATCTTGCCATCCTATGGAACTGCCTCGGTGAGTTTTCTCCTTCA
TTACAGAAACGGCTTTTTCAAAAATATGGTATTGATAATCCTGATATGAATAAATTGCAGTTTCATTTGA
TGCTCGATGAGTTTTTCTAATCAGAATTGGTTAATTGGTTGTAACACTGGCAGAGCATTACGCTGACTTG
ACGGGACGGCGCAAGCTCATGACCAAAATCCCTTAACGTGAGTTACGCGTCGTTCCACTGAGCGTCAGAG
GTATCACTAGTATTACAGAGGTAAGTTATAACAGTCGCCTAACCC
Features (pLannotate 1.2.2; 28 found; start..end, strand, type, name):
     87..675     -  rep_origin     ori: high-copy-number ColE1/pMB1/pBR322/pUC origin of replication
    846..1706    -  CDS            AmpR: β-lactamase; bla; confers resistance to ampicillin, carbenicillin, and related antibiotics
   1707..1778    -  promoter       AmpR promoter: bla
   1857..2456    +  CDS            PuroR: puromycin N-acetyltransferase; pac from Streptomyces alboniger; confers resistance to puromycin
   2461..2541    +  CDS            HBB (fragment): HBB_PONPY - Experimental evidence at transcript level: Swiss-Prot protein existence level 2. Involved in oxygen transport from the lung to the various peripheral tissues. From Pongo pygmaeus (Bornean orangutan).
   2612..2667    +  polyA_signal   β-globin poly(A) signal: rabbit β-globin polyadenylation signal (Gil and Proudfoot, 1987)
   3646..3666    +  protein_bind   attB4: mutant version of attB; core recombination site for the Gateway® BP reaction BP Clonase™
   3734..3945    +  promoter       EF-1α core promoter: core promoter for human elongation factor EF-1α
   3946..4884    +  intron         EF-1α intron A: intron upstream of the start codon of human EF-1α
   4911..4931    +  protein_bind   attB1: mutant version of attB; core recombination site for the Gateway® BP reaction BP Clonase™
   4951..5646    +  CDS            mKate2: mKate2 is a basic (constitutively fluorescent) red fluorescent protein published in 2009, derived from Entacmaea quadricolor. It is reported to be a rapidly-maturing monomer with moderate acid sensitivity.
   5666..5690    -  protein_bind   attB2: mutant version of attB; recombination site for the Gateway® BP reaction BP Clonase™
   5826..5900    +  CDS            HBB (fragment): HBB_PONPY - Experimental evidence at transcript level: Swiss-Prot protein existence level 2. Involved in oxygen transport from the lung to the various peripheral tissues. From Pongo pygmaeus (Bornean orangutan).
   5971..6026    +  polyA_signal   β-globin poly(A) signal: rabbit β-globin polyadenylation signal (Gil and Proudfoot, 1987)
   6410..6435    +  misc_feature   SA: splice acceptor site
   7107..7127    +  protein_bind   attB4: mutant version of attB; core recombination site for the Gateway® BP reaction BP Clonase™
   7195..7406    +  promoter       EF-1α core promoter: core promoter for human elongation factor EF-1α
   7407..8345    +  intron         EF-1α intron A: intron upstream of the start codon of human EF-1α
   8372..8392    +  protein_bind   attB1: mutant version of attB; core recombination site for the Gateway® BP reaction BP Clonase™
   8403..9119    +  CDS            EBFP2: EBFP2 is a basic (constitutively fluorescent) blue fluorescent protein published in 2007, derived from Aequorea victoria. It is reported to be a rapidly-maturing monomer with moderate acid sensitivity.
   9127..9151    -  protein_bind   attB2: mutant version of attB; recombination site for the Gateway® BP reaction BP Clonase™
   9155..9235    +  CDS            HBB (fragment): HBB_PONPY - Experimental evidence at transcript level: Swiss-Prot protein existence level 2. Involved in oxygen transport from the lung to the various peripheral tissues. From Pongo pygmaeus (Bornean orangutan).
   9306..9361    +  polyA_signal   β-globin poly(A) signal: rabbit β-globin polyadenylation signal (Gil and Proudfoot, 1987)
   9744..9766    -  protein_bind   lac operator (fragment): The lac repressor binds to the lac operator to inhibit transcription in E. coli. This inhibition can be relieved by adding lactose or isopropyl-β-D-thiogalactopyranoside (IPTG). lac repressor encoded by lacI
   9770..9800    -  promoter       lac promoter: promoter for the E. coli lac operon
   9815..9836    -  protein_bind   CAP binding site: CAP binding activates transcription in the presence of cAMP. E. coli catabolite activator protein
   9849..9888    -  CDS            lacI (fragment): lac repressor; lacI; The lac repressor binds to the lac operator to inhibit transcription in E. coli. This inhibition can be relieved by adding lactose or isopropyl-β-D-thiogalactopyranoside (IPTG).
  10061..10870   +  CDS            KanR: aminoglycoside phosphotransferase; aph(3')-Ia; confers resistance to kanamycin in bacteria or G418 (Geneticin®) in eukaryotes
