[The description below was written by a language model from this plasmid's Addgene catalogue record and pLannotate feature annotations shown in this document.]
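Description:
LSB-hsa-miR-202-3p is an 11 kb mammalian expression plasmid built on the "Low Sensor Backbone" (LSB), designed as a two-colour fluorescent sensor of microRNA activity. It replicates in E. coli from a high-copy ColE1/pUC-type origin and carries both an ampicillin (β-lactamase) and a kanamycin (aph(3')-Ia) resistance gene, with the record listing selection on both antibiotics. A puromycin N-acetyltransferase coding sequence followed by a rabbit β-globin poly(A) signal is also present for selection in mammalian cells. No dedicated promoter for it is annotated in the feature table.

The payload consists of two parallel transcription units in the same orientation, each driven by the human EF-1α core promoter with its intron A and terminated by a β-globin poly(A) signal. One encodes the red fluorescent protein mKate2 and the other the blue fluorescent protein EBFP2. Gateway attB4, attB1 and attB2 scars flank the promoter and coding segments, reflecting modular assembly of the units. According to the catalogue entry, a target site for human miR-202-3p sits in the 3' UTR of the mKate2 transcript. It is not separately annotated, but it presumably lies in the gap between the mKate2 cassette and its poly(A) region. When miR-202-3p is active in a transfected cell, mKate2 output is repressed while EBFP2 remains an unregulated internal reference. The red-to-blue fluorescence ratio therefore reports miRNA activity normalised for plasmid dose.

The depositor notes that the repeated poly(A) elements make the plasmid inherently unstable, and that the physical plasmid differs slightly from the deposited sequence, with short insertions flanking the puromycin gene that do not affect selection.
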