Addgene plasmid #103334: LSB-hsa-miR-202-3p
Purpose: Used to sense miRNA activity using fluorescence based tools. hsa-miR-202-3p target in 3' UTR of of mKate. miRNA activity can be measured by the repression of mKate2 relative to EBFP2 fluorescent proteins . Plasmid is inherently unstable; please see Depositor Comments
Depositing lab: Ron Weiss. Depositing organization: Massachusetts Institute of Technology. Publication: A mixed antagonistic/synergistic miRNA repression model enables accurate predictions of multi-input miRNA sensor activity. Gam JJ, Babb J, Weiss R. Nat Commun. 2018 Jun 22;9(1):2430. doi: 10.1038/s41467-018-04575-0. PubMed 29934631.
Backbone
  Vector backbone: Low Sensor Backbone (LSB)
  Vector type: Mammalian Expression, Synthetic Biology
Growth in bacteria
  Bacterial resistance: Ampicillin and Kanamycin, 100 & 50 μg/mL
  Growth temperature: 30°C
  Growth strain: NEB Stable
  Copy number: High Copy
Gene/Insert
  Gene/Insert name: hsa-miR-202-3p target
  Species: H. sapiens (human)
  Entrez Gene: MIR202 (a.k.a. MIRN202, hsa-mir-202, mir-202)
  Promoter: EF-1a
  Cloning method: Gibson Cloning
Terms and licenses: Academic/Nonprofit Terms; Industry Terms: Not Available to Industry
Depositor comments: Please note that this plasmid is inherently unstable due to a repeating poly A element. We recommend performing a diagnostic digest on multiple colonies upon receipt. The depositors would like to note the presence of several discrepancies between the depositor sequence and physical plasmid sequence. In particular, the sequences upstream and downstream of the puromycin coding region have 10 bp insertions which do not affect the ability to perform puromycin selection. The sequences for those regions within the physical plasmids are as follows: Upstream of Puro: GAATTCGACCGCCTGTCTCAAGGTGCCACC; Downstream of Puro: GCTTTGAGACTACGCGTGAATTCACTCCTC.
How to cite: LSB-hsa-miR-202-3p was a gift from Ron Weiss (Addgene plasmid # 103334 ; http://n2t.net/addgene:103334 ; RRID:Addgene_103334)
