>Addgene plasmid #103334 | LSB-hsa-miR-202-3p | depositor partial sequence | sequence record 195718 | hsa-miR-202-3p target
TTCCCATGCCCTATACCTCT
