>Addgene plasmid #103334 | LSB-hsa-miR-202-3p | addgene partial sequence | sequence record 270629 | mKate2-F 5'-ACCCGCTAAGAACCTCAAGA-3'
AGAATCAAGGAGGCCGACAAAGAGACATACGTCGAGCAGCACGAGGTGGCTGTGGCCAGATACTGCGACC
TCCCTAGCAAACTGGGGCACAAACTTAATTGAGAATTCTACCACCCAGCTTTCTTGTACAAAGTGGTACG
TCTCAAGACCAGAGGTCTCTGCTTTTCGGGCCTTCCCATGCCCTATACCTCTTTCCCATGCCCTATACCT
CTTTCCCATGCCCTATACCTCTTTCCCATGCCCTATACCTCTCAACCAGAAGAGACCTGTGCTTCACTCC
TCAGGTGCAGGCTGCCTATCAGAAGGTGGTGGCTGGTGTGGCCAATGCCCTGGCTCACAAATACCACTGA
GATCTTTTTCCCTCTGCCAAAAATTATGGGGACATCATGAAGCCCCTTGAGCATCTGACTTCTGGCTAAT
AAAGGAAATTTATTTTCATTGCAATAGTGTGTTGGAATTTTTTGTGTCTCTCACTCGGAAGGACATATGG
GAGGGCAAATCATTTAAAACATC
